>Addgene plasmid #245030 | mCherry VPS37b | addgene full sequence | sequence record 487497 | Addgene NGS Result
CGTTACATAACTTACGGTAAATGGCCCGCCTGGCTGACCGCCCAACGACCCCCGCCCATTGACGTCAATA
ATGACGTATGTTCCCATAGTAACGCCAATAGGGACTTTCCATTGACGTCAATGGGTGGAGTATTTACGGT
AAACTGCCCACTTGGCAGTACATCAAGTGTATCATATGCCAAGTACGCCCCCTATTGACGTCAATGACGG
TAAATGGCCCGCCTGGCATTATGCCCAGTACATGACCTTATGGGACTTTCCTACTTGGCAGTACATCTAC
GTATTAGTCATCGCTATTACCATGGTGATGCGGTTTTGGCAGTACATCAATGGGCGTGGATAGCGGTTTG
ACTCACGGGGATTTCCAAGTCTCCACCCCATTGACGTCAATGGGAGTTTGTTTTGGCACCAAAATCAACG
GGACTTTCCAAAATGTCGTAACAACTCCGCCCCATTGACGCAAATGGGCGGTAGGCGTGTACGGTGGGAG
GTCTATATAAGCAGAGCTGGTTTAGTGAACCGTCAGATCCGCTAGCGCTACCGGTCGCCACCATGGTGAG
CAAGGGCGAGGAGGATAACATGGCCATCATCAAGGAGTTCATGCGCTTCAAGGTGCACATGGAGGGCTCC
GTGAACGGCCACGAGTTCGAGATCGAGGGCGAGGGCGAGGGCCGCCCCTACGAGGGCACCCAGACCGCCA
AGCTGAAGGTGACCAAGGGTGGCCCCCTGCCCTTCGCCTGGGACATCCTGTCCCCTCAGTTCATGTACGG
CTCCAAGGCCTACGTGAAGCACCCCGCCGACATCCCCGACTACTTGAAGCTGTCCTTCCCCGAGGGCTTC
AAGTGGGAGCGCGTGATGAACTTCGAGGACGGCGGCGTGGTGACCGTGACCCAGGACTCCTCCCTGCAGG
ACGGCGAGTTCATCTACAAGGTGAAGCTGCGCGGCACCAACTTCCCCTCCGACGGCCCCGTAATGCAGAA
GAAGACCATGGGCTGGGAGGCCTCCTCCGAGCGGATGTACCCCGAGGACGGCGCCCTGAAGGGCGAGATC
AAGCAGAGGCTGAAGCTGAAGGACGGCGGCCACTACGACGCTGAGGTCAAGACCACCTACAAGGCCAAGA
AGCCCGTGCAGCTGCCCGGCGCCTACAACGTCAACATCAAGTTGGACATCACCTCCCACAACGAGGACTA
CACCATCGTGGAACAGTACGAACGCGCCGAGGGCCGCCACTCCACCGGCGGCATGGACGAGCTGTACAAG
TCCGGACTCAGATCTCGAGCTCAAGCTTCGAATTCGATGGCGGGCGCCGGGAGCGAAGCCCGGTTCGCCG
GGCTGTCGCTGGTGCAGCTCAACGAGCTGCTGGAGGACGAGGGCCAGCTGACGGAGATGGTGCAGAAGAT
GGAGGAGACACAGAATGTTCAGCTTAACAAAGAAATGACACTTGCCAGCAACCGGAGCCTGGCAGAAGGA
AACCTTTTGTACCAGCCCCAGCTGGACACGTTGAAAGCACGCTTGACCCAGAAATACCAGGAACTCCAGG
TTCTCTTTGAAGCCTATCAGATAAAGAAGACCAAATTAGACAGACAGTCTAGCAGTGCTTCCTTGGAGAC
CCTGTTAGCACTTCTTCAGGCAGAAGGGGCCAAGATTGAGGAAGACACTGAGAACATGGCAGAGAAGTTT
CTGGATGGAGAACTTCCTCTGGATTCCTTCATTGATGTCTATCAGAGCAAACGGAAACTGGCCCACATGC
GACGGGTGAAAATCGAGAAGCTCCAGGAGATGGTCCTAAAGGGGCAGAGACTCCCACAGGCCCTGGCCCC
GCTGCCCCCCAGGCTGCCCGAACTGGCACCTACCGCCCCCCTTCCCTACCCTGCCCCAGAGGCCAGTGGG
CCTCCTGCCGTTGCACCTCGGCGCATCCCCCCCCCACCACCCCCGGTGCCTGCGGGACGCTTAGCCACCC
CGTTTACTGCGGCCATGAGTTCGGGACAGGCCGTGCCGTACCCAGGATTACAGTGCCCGCCCCTGCCCCC
CCGCGTGGGCCTCCCCACTCAGCAAGGATTCTCTTCGCAGTTCGTGTCCCCATATCCGCCACCTCTCCCT
CAGAGACCCCCGCCCCGGCTCCCTCCACACCAGCCGGGTTTCATCCTCCAGTAAGTCGACGGTACCGCGG
GCCCGGGATCCACCGGATCTAGATAACTGATCATAATCAGCCATACCACATTTGTAGAGGTTTTACTTGC
TTTAAAAAACCTCCCACACCTCCCCCTGAACCTGAAACATAAAATGAATGCAATTGTTGTTGTTAACTTG
TTTATTGCAGCTTATAATGGTTACAAATAAAGCAATAGCATCACAAATTTCACAAATAAAGCATTTTTTT
CACTGCATTCTAGTTGTGGTTTGTCCAAACTCATCAATGTATCTTAACGCGTAAATTGTAAGCGTTAATA
TTTTGTTAAAATTCGCGTTAAATTTTTGTTAAATCAGCTCATTTTTTAACCAATAGGCCGAAATCGGCAA
AATCCCTTATAAATCAAAAGAATAGACCGAGATAGGGT
[37 nt withheld, positions 2559-2595]
AAAGAACGTGGACTCCAACGTCAAAGG
[49 nt withheld, positions 2623-2671]
T
[91 nt withheld, positions 2673-2763]
G
[124 nt withheld, positions 2765-2888]
CAGGTGGCACTTTTCGGGGAAATGTGCGCGGAACCCCTATTTGTTTATTTTTCTAAATACATTCAAATAT
GTATCCGCTCATGAGACAATAACCCTGATAAATGCTTCAATAATATTGAAAAAGGAAGAGTCCTGAGGCG
GAAAGAACCAGCTGTGGAATGTGTGTCAGTTAGGGTGTGGAAAGTCCCCAGGCTCCCCAGCAGGCAGAAG
TATGCAAAGCATGCATCTCAATTAGTCAGCAACCAGGTGTGGAAAGTCCCCAGGCTCCCCAGCAGGCAGA
AGTATGCAAAGCATGCATCTCAATTAGTCAGCAACCATAGTCCCGCCCCTAACTCCGCCCATCCCGCCCC
TAACTCCGCCCAGTTCCGCCCATTCTCCGCCCCATGGCTGACTAATTTTTTTTATTTATGCAGAGGCCGA
GGCCGCCTCGGCCTCTGAGCTATTCCAGAAGTAGTGAGGAGGCTTTTTTGGAGGCCTAGGCTTTTGCAAA
GATCGATCAAGAGACAGGATGAGGATCGTTTCGCATGATTGAACAAGATGGATTGCACGCAGGTTCTCCG
GCCGCTTGGGTGGAGAGGCTATTCGGCTATGACTGGGCACAACAGACAATCGGCTGCTCTGATGCCGCCG
TGTTCCGGCTGTCAGCGCAGGGGCGCCCGGTTCTTTTTGTCAAGACCGACCTGTCCGGTGCCCTGAATGA
ACTGCAAGACGAGGCAGCGCGGCTATCGTGGCTGGCCACGACGGGCGTTCCTTGCGCAGCTGTGCTCGAC
GTTGTCACTGAAGCGGGAAGGGACTGGCTGCTATTGGGCGAAGTGCCGGGGCAGGATCTCCTGTCATCTC
ACCTTGCTCCTGCCGAGAAAGTATCCATCATGGCTGATGCAATGCGGCGGCTGCATACGCTTGATCCGGC
TACCTGCCCATTCGACCACCAAGCGAAACATCGCATCGAGCGAGCACGTACTCGGATGGAAGCCGGTCTT
GTCGATCAGGATGATCTGGACGAAGAGCATCAGGGGCTCGCGCCAGCCGAACTGTTCGCCAGGCTCAAGG
CGAGCATGCCCGACGGCGAGGATCTCGTCGTGACCCATGGCGATGCCTGCTTGCCGAATATCATGGTGGA
AAATGGCCGCTTTTCTGGATTCATCGACTGTGGCCGGCTGGGTGTGGCGGACCGCTATCAGGACATAGCG
TTGGCTACCCGTGATATTGCTGAAGAGCTTGGCGGCGAATGGGCTGACCGCTTCCTCGTGCTTTACGGTA
TCGCCGCTCCCGATTCGCAGCGCATCGCCTTCTATCGCCTTCTTGACGAGTTCTTCTGAGCGGGACTCTG
GGGTTCGAAATGACCGACCAAGCGACGCCCAACCTGCCATCACGAGATTTCGATTCCACCGCCGCCTTCT
ATGAAAGGTTGGGCTTCGGAATCGTTTTCCGGGACGCCGGCTGGATGATCCTCCAGCGCGGGGATCTCAT
GCTGGAGTTCTTCGCCCACCCTAGGGGGAGGCTAACTGAAACACGGAAGGAGACAATACCGGAAGGAACC
CGCGCTATGACGGCAATAAAAAGACAGAATAAAACGCACGGTGTTGGGTCGTTTGTTCATAAACGCGGGG
TTCGGTCCCAGGGCTGGCACTCTGTCGATACCCCACCGAGACCCCATTGGGGCCAATACGCCCGCGTTTC
TTCCTTTTCCCCACCCCACCCCCCAAGTTCGGGTGAAGGCCCAGGGCTCGCAGCCAACGTCGGGGCGGCA
GGCCCTGCCATAGCCTCAGGTTACTCATATATACTTTAGATTGATTTAAAACTTCATTTTTAATTTAAAA
GGATCTAGGTGAAGATCCTTTTTGATAATCTCATGACCAAAATCCCTTAACGTGAGTTTTCGTTCCACTG
AGCGTCAGACCCCGTAGAAAAGATCAAAGGATCTTCTTGAGATCCTTTTTTTCTGCGCGTAATCTGCTGC
TTGCAAACAAAAAAACCACCGCTACCAGCGGTGGTTTGTTTGCCGGATCAAGAGCTACCAACTCTTTTTC
CGAAGGTAACTGGCTTCAGCAGAGCGCAGATACCAAATACTGTTCTTCTAGTGTAGCCGTAGTTAGGCCA
CCACTTCAAGAACTCTGTAGCACCGCCTACATACCTCGCTCTGCTAATCCTGTTACCAGTGGCTGCTGCC
AGTGGCGATAAGTCGTGTCTTACCGGGTTGGACTCAAGACGATAGTTACCGGATAAGGCGCAGCGGTCGG
GCTGAACGGGGGGTTCGTGCACACAGCCCAGCTTGGAGCGAACGACCTACACCGAACTGAGATACCTACA
GCGTGAGCTATGAGAAAGCGCCACGCTTCCCGAAGGGAGAAAGGCGGACAGGTATCCGGTAAGCGGCAGG
GTCGGAACAGGAGAGCGCACGAGGGAGCTTCCAGGGGGAAACGCCTGGTATCTTTATAGTCCTGTCGGGT
TTCGCCACCTCTGACTTGAGCGTCGATTTTTGTGATGCTCGTCAGGGGGGCGGAGCCTATGGAAAAACGC
CAGCAACGCGGCCTTTTTACGGTTCCTGGCCTTTTGCTGGCCTTTTGCTCACATGTTCTTTCCTGCGTTA
TCCCCTGATTCTGTGGATAACCGTATTACCGCCATGCATTAGTTATTAATAGTAATCAATTACGGGGTCA
TTAGTTCATAGCCCATATATGGAGTTCCG
Features (pLannotate 1.2.2; 17 found; start..end, strand, type, name):
      1..304     +  enhancer       CMV enhancer: human cytomegalovirus immediate early enhancer
    305..508     +  promoter       CMV promoter: human cytomegalovirus (CMV) immediate early promoter
    553..1260    +  CDS            mCherry: mCherry is a basic (constitutively fluorescent) red fluorescent protein published in 2004, derived from Discosoma sp.. It is reported to be a very rapidly-maturing monomer with low acid sensitivity.
   1261..1295    +  misc_feature   MCS (fragment): multiple cloning site
   1297..2151    +  CDS            VPS37B: VP37B_HUMAN - Experimental evidence at protein level: Swiss-Prot protein existence level 1. Component of the ESCRT-I complex, a regulator of vesicular trafficking process. Required for the sorting of endocytic ubiquitinated cargos into multivesicular bodies. May be involved in cell growth and differentiation. From Homo sapiens (Human).
   2154..2181    +  misc_feature   MCS (fragment): multiple cloning site
   2198..2282    +  CDS            large T antigen (fragment): large T antigen from SV40 (simian virus 40)
   2305..2426    +  polyA_signal   SV40 poly(A) signal: SV40 polyadenylation signal
   2460..2888    -  rep_origin     f1 ori (sequence partly withheld): f1 bacteriophage origin of replication; arrow indicates direction of (+) strand synthesis
   2915..3019    +  promoter       AmpR promoter: bla
   3021..3378    +  promoter       SV40 promoter: SV40 enhancer and early promoter
   3413..4207    +  CDS            NeoR/KanR: aminoglycoside phosphotransferase from Tn5; aph(3')-II (or nptII); confers resistance to neomycin, kanamycin, and G418 (Geneticin®)
   4228..4380    +  CDS            ble (fragment): BLE_KLEPN - Experimental evidence at protein level: Swiss-Prot protein existence level 1. Binding protein with a strong affinity to the bleomycin family of antibiotics. Binds to CL990; an antimitotic-antibiotic compound. From Klebsiella pneumoniae.
   4439..4486    +  polyA_signal   HSV TK poly(A) signal: herpes simplex virus thymidine kinase polyadenylation signal (Cole and Stacy, 1985)
   4577..4593    -  polyA_signal   bGH poly(A) signal (fragment): bovine growth hormone polyadenylation signal
   4815..5403    +  rep_origin     ori: high-copy-number ColE1/pMB1/pBR322/pUC origin of replication
   5518..5577    +  enhancer       CMV enhancer (fragment): human cytomegalovirus immediate early enhancer
