[The description below was written by a language model from this plasmid's Addgene catalogue record and pLannotate feature annotations shown in this document.]
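Description:
mCherry VPS37b is a 5,577-nt plasmid built on a "C1"-type fluorescent-protein fusion backbone. It carries human VPS37B fused at its N terminus to the red fluorescent protein mCherry. The catalogue entry lists the vector type as bacterial expression. The feature table, however, shows a mammalian expression layout, with the fusion driven by the human cytomegalovirus immediate early enhancer and promoter and terminated by an SV40 polyadenylation signal. This fits the stated purpose of following protein localization in cells. The mCherry coding sequence comes first, followed by a short remnant of the multiple cloning site that acts as a linker, and then the VPS37B open reading frame. A second cloning-site fragment lies downstream. The insert was introduced by restriction cloning, but the sites used are not recorded.

The plasmid is propagated in E. coli from a high-copy ColE1/pUC-type origin under kanamycin selection. The resistance gene is the Tn5 aminoglycoside phosphotransferase (NeoR/KanR). It sits behind tandem promoters, a bacterial bla promoter and the SV40 enhancer/early promoter, and ends in an HSV thymidine kinase polyadenylation signal. The same cassette therefore gives kanamycin resistance in bacteria and can give G418 resistance in mammalian cells. An f1 origin is also present, which allows single-stranded DNA production. The short large T antigen, ble and bGH poly(A) fragments in the annotation look like backbone remnants rather than functional parts.

VPS37B is a component of the ESCRT-I complex, which sorts ubiquitinated endocytic cargo into multivesicular bodies. The construct lets wild-type VPS37B be visualized by red fluorescence microscopy.
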