Addgene plasmid #245030: mCherry VPS37b
Purpose: Protein localization of human wild-type VPS37b in cells
Depositing lab: Thomas Martin. Depositing organization: University of Wisconsin, Madison.
Backbone
  Vector backbone: C1
  Vector type: Bacterial Expression
Growth in bacteria
  Bacterial resistance: Kanamycin, 50 μg/mL
  Growth temperature: 37°C
  Growth strain: DH5alpha
  Copy number: High Copy
Gene/Insert
  Gene/Insert name: VPS37b
  Species: H. sapiens (human)
  Entrez Gene: VPS37B
  Tag / fusion protein: mCherry (N terminal on insert)
  Cloning method: Restriction Enzyme; 5′ cloning site Unknown (unknown if destroyed)
Terms and licenses: Academic/Nonprofit Terms; Industry Terms: Not Available to Industry
How to cite: mCherry VPS37b was a gift from Thomas Martin (Addgene plasmid # 245030 ; http://n2t.net/addgene:245030 ; RRID:Addgene_245030)
